>Addgene plasmid #202163 | pL0-EF-54730 | addgene full sequence | sequence record 406454 | Addgene NGS Result
GGCCGCCATCCACTGCGGAGCCGTACAAATGTACGGCCAGCAACGTCGGTTCGAGATGGCGCTCGATGAC
GCCAACTACCTCTGATAGTTGAGTCGATACTTCGGCGATCACCGCTTCCCTCATGCGAAACGATCCTCAT
CCTGTCTCTTGATCAGATATTGATCCCCTGCGCCATCAGATCCTTGGCGGCAAGAAAGCCATCCAGTTTA
CTTTGCAGGGCTTCCCAACCTTACCAGAGGGCGCCCCAGCTGGCAATTCCGGTTCGCTTGCTAAGCTTGC
ATGCCTGCAAGTCGACTCTAGAGGAGCGGTGATCACAGGCAGCAACGCTCTGTCATCGTTACAATCAACA
TGCTACCCTCCGCGAGATCATCCGTGTTTCAAACCCGGCAGCTTAGTTGCCGTTCTTCCGAATAGCATCG
GTAACATGAGCAAAGTCTGCCGCCTTACAACGGCTCTCCCGCTGACGCCGTCCCGGACTGATGGGCTGCC
TGTATCGAGTGGTGATTTTGTGCCGAGCTCATTACTCGCATCCATTCTCAGGCTGTCTCGTCTCGTCTCA
GGTCTCAGCTTTAGAGGATCACTTTCGACTGTGAACTGAAAAAAGGCTGGTTTTGTTATTTTTTTCATGC
TTGCCCTGGTGTCGTTACTGCGAGAATGGTGCGAGAAACTTGGTTCATAAGCCGTGATTGGGCTGTTCTG
CCAAGTGTTTAGTTGTGCTCGACTCGTCACACCACTGTTAGCCTCAAAGGCGAGAAACCCAGAGAGTGTA
GTATGTAGGAAATATTCGGGATCGATGGAAGGAATGTGCCAATGTCTCTGACTGTGAGTAGAAATTTTTC
AGCGTAACGTATTGCAGGGAATATTCTCTGCGTTTGAGAGGCGACAGAAGAAATACCTTTTGCCCAAAGA
GCCGCAAAAAGAGTGCGTTGCGCGACGACCCAACGTACCATTGATACGCTCTGCAGACAGGAACAGAGTG
TCATCATTGCTATTGACGCTCGAGACCACCAGGATACATAAATTACCACAACTCCGAGCCCTTCCACCCA
CAGAATCAGGGGATAACGCAGGAAAGAACATGTGAGCAAAAGGCCAGCAAAAGGCCAGGAACCGTAAAAA
GGCCGCGTTGCTGGCGTTTTTCCATAGGCTCCGCCCCCCTGACGAGCATCACAAAAATCGACGCTCAAGT
CAGAGGTGGCGAAACCCGACAGGACTATAAAGATACCAGGCGTTTCCCCCTGGAAGCTCCCTCGTGCGCT
CTCCTGTTCCGACCCTGCCGCTTACCGGATACCTGTCCGCCTTTCTCCCTTCGGGAAGCGTGGCGCTTTC
TCATAGCTCACGCTGTAGGTATCTCAGTTCGGTGTAGGTCGTTCGCTCCAAGCTGGGCTGTGTGCACGAA
CCCCCCGTTCAGCCCGACCGCTGCGCCTTATCCGGTAACTATCGTCTTGAGTCCAACCCGGTAAGACACG
ACTTATCGCCACTGGCAGCAGCCACTGGTAACAGGATTAGCAGAGCGAGGTATGTAGGCGGTGCTACAGA
GTTCTTGAAGTGGTGGCCTAACTACGGCTACACTAGAAGAACAGTATTTGGTATCTGCGCTCTGCTGAAG
CCAGTTACCTTCGGAAAAAGAGTTGGTAGCTCTTGATCCGGCAAACAAACCACCGCTGGTAGCGGTGGTT
TTTTTGTTTGCAAGCAGCAGATTACGCGCAGAAAAAAAGGATCTCAAGAAGATCCTTTGATCTTTTCTAC
GGGGTCTGACGCTCAGTGGAACGAAAACTCACGTTAAGGGATTTTGGTCATGCATTCTAGGTGATTATTA
TTTGCCGACTACCTTGGTGATCTCGCCTTTCACGTAGTGGACAAATTCTTCCAACTGATCTGCGCGCGAG
GCCAAGCGATCTTCTTCTTGTCCAAGATAAGCCTGTCTAGCTTCAAGTATGACGGGCTGATACTGGGCCG
GCAGGCGCTCCATTGCCCAGTCGGCAGCGACATCCTTCGGCGCGATTTTGCCGGTTACTGCGCTGTACCA
AATGCGGGACAACGTAAGCACTACATTTCGCTCATCGCCAGCCCAGTCGGGCGGCGAGTTCCATAGCGTT
AAGGTTTCATTTAGCGCCTCAAATAGATCCTGTTCAGGAACCGGATCAAAGAGTTCCTCCGCCGCTGGAC
CTACCAAGGCAACGCTATGTTCTCTTGCTTTTGTCAGCAAGATAGCCAGATCAATGTCGATCGTGGCTGG
CTCGAAGATACCAGCAAGAATGTCATTGCGCTGCCATTCTCCAAATTGCAGTTCGCGCTTAGCTGGATAA
CGCCACGGAATGATGTCGTCGTGCACAACAATGGTGACTTCTACAGCGCGGAGAATCTCACTCTCTCCAG
GGGAAGCCGAAGTTTCCAAAAGGTCGTTGATCAAAGCTCGCCGCGTTGTTTCATCAAGCCTTACGGTAAC
CGTAACCAGCAAATCAATATCACTGTGTGGCTTCA
Features (pLannotate 1.2.2; 4 found; start..end, strand, type, name):
    156..272     -  CDS            tnpA (fragment): TN5P_ECOLX - Also known as tnp. Experimental evidence at protein level: Swiss-Prot protein existence level 1. Mediates transposition of transposon Tn5 by a 'cut and paste' mechanism. First, the monomeric transposase binds the 19 bp inverted DNA repeats flanking the transposon. Then, dimerization of the DNA- bound transposase creates a synaptic DNA complex. After nicking of the first DNA strand, excision of the transposon proceeds through a series of intermediates. The transposase then mediates the insertion of the transposon at a new site by strand transfer. The activity of the wild- type tran
    273..305     -  misc_feature   MCS (fragment): pUC18/19 multiple cloning site
   1139..1727    -  rep_origin     ori: high-copy-number ColE1/pMB1/pBR322/pUC origin of replication
   1821..124     -  CDS            aadA (across the origin): S3AD_ECOLX - Experimental evidence at protein level: Swiss-Prot protein existence level 1. Mediates bacterial resistance to the antibiotics streptomycin and spectinomycin. From Escherichia coli.
