[The description below was written by a language model from this plasmid's Addgene catalogue record and pLannotate feature annotations shown in this document.]
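Description:
pL0-EF-54730 is a Level 0 part plasmid from the Universal Loop (uLoop) assembly system, a hierarchical cloning framework for synthetic biology in which basic DNA parts are stored in standardised donor vectors and then combined into transcription units. It is built on the pL0R backbone and the sequenced record is small, at 2,485 nt. It is maintained in E. coli from a high-copy ColE1/pUC-type origin of replication, and selection is provided by aadA, an aminoglycoside adenylyltransferase conferring spectinomycin (and streptomycin) resistance; this gene spans the numbering origin of the circular sequence.

The payload is a 433 bp unmutated terminator region taken from gene 54730 of the diatom Phaeodactylum tricornutum, introduced into the backbone by Gibson cloning. The part is flanked by the E and F overhangs of the assembly syntax, which define its position so that, when released, it ligates in a fixed order downstream of the other parts to close off a Level 1 transcription unit. The record does not name the restriction enzyme used to release the part, and it gives no information on the function of gene 54730.

The automated feature table does not annotate the terminator itself, which presumably lies in the unannotated stretch of the sequence. Apart from the origin and resistance marker, it reports only a short fragment of the pUC18/19 multiple cloning site and an adjacent short fragment matching the Tn5 transposase coding sequence; both are partial hits and are most likely backbone remnants rather than functional elements. The plasmid carries no promoter, reporter or eukaryotic marker of its own and serves purely as a source of a 3′ regulatory part, most naturally for building expression constructs for diatoms.
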