Addgene plasmid #202163: pL0-EF-54730
Purpose: Level 0 plasmid containing a terminator sequence from gene 54730 from Phaeodactylum tricornutum with EF overhangs used to build a level 1 construct.
Depositing lab: Christopher Dupont. Depositing organization: J. Craig Venter Institute (JCVI). Publication: Universal loop assembly: open, efficient and cross-kingdom DNA fabrication. Pollak B, Matute T, Nunez I, Cerda A, Lopez C, Vargas V, Kan A, Bielinski V, von Dassow P, Dupont CL, Federici F. Synth Biol (Oxf). 2020;5(1):ysaa001. doi: 10.1093/synbio/ysaa001. Epub 2020 Feb 5. PubMed 32161816.
Backbone
  Vector backbone: pL0R
  Vector type: Synthetic Biology
Growth in bacteria
  Bacterial resistance: Spectinomycin, 50 μg/mL
  Growth temperature: 37°C
  Growth strain: DH5alpha
  Copy number: High Copy
Gene/Insert
  Gene/Insert name: 54730 terminator
  Species: Phaeodactylum tricornutum
  Insert size (bp): 433
  Mutation: None
  Cloning method: Gibson Cloning
How to cite: pL0-EF-54730 was a gift from Christopher Dupont (Addgene plasmid # 202163 ; http://n2t.net/addgene:202163 ; RRID:Addgene_202163)
